>Addgene plasmid #112130 | pLL4 sgRNA(MS2)-MS2-hA3a | depositor full sequence | sequence record 211106 | pLL4 sgRNA(MS2)-MS2-hA3a sequence 7184 bps
GAGGGCCTATTTCCCATGATTCCTTCATATTTGCATATACGATACAAGGCTGTTAGAGAGATAATTGGAA
TTAATTTGACTGTAAACACAAAGATATTAGTACAAAATACGTGACGTAGAAAGTAATAATTTCTTGGGTA
GTTTGCAGTTTTAAAATTATGTTTTAAAATGGACTATCATATGCTTACCGTAACTTGAAAGTATTTCGAT
TTCTTGGCTTTATATATCTTGTGGAAAGGACGAAACACCGGGTCTTCTCGTGATACGCCTATTTTTATAG
GTTAATGTCATGATAATAATGGTTTCTTAGACGTCAGGTGGCACTTTTCGGGGAAATGTGCGCGGAACCC
CTATTTGTTTATTTTTCTAAATACATTCAAATATGTATCCGCTCATGAGACAATAACCCTGATAAATGCT
TCAATAATATTGAAAAAGGAAGAGTATGAGTATTCAACATTTCCGTGTCGCCCTTATTCCCTTTTTTGCG
GCATTTTGCCTTCCTGTTTTTGCTCACCCAGAAACGCTGGTGAAAGTAAAAGATGCTGAAGATCAGTTGG
GTGCACGAGTGGGTTACATCGAACTGGATCTCAACAGCGGTAAGATCCTTGAGAGTTTTCGCCCCGAAGA
ACGTTTTCCAATGATGAGCACTTTTAAAGTTCTGCTATGTGGCGCGGTATTATCCCGTATTGACGCCGGG
CAAGAGCAACTCGGTCGCCGCATACACTATTCTCAGAATGACTTGGTTGAGTACTCACCAGTCACAGAAA
AGCATCTTACGGATGGCATGACAGTAAGAGAATTATGCAGTGCTGCCATAACCATGAGTGATAACACTGC
GGCCAACTTACTTCTGACAACGATCGGAGGACCGAAGGAGCTAACCGCTTTTTTGCCCAACATGGGGGAT
CATGTAACTCGCCTTGATCGTTGGGAACCGGAGCTGAATGAAGTAATTTGGAGCCGGTGAGCGTGGTCTC
GCGGTATCATTGCAGCACTGGGGCCAGATGGTAAGCCCTCCCGTATCGTAGTTATCTACACGACGGGGAG
TCAGGCAACTATGGATGAACGAAATAGACAGATCGCTGAGATAGGTGCCTCACTGATTAAGCATTGGTAA
CTGTCAGACCAAGTTTACTCATATATACTTTAGATTGATTTAAAACTTCATTTTTAATTTAAAAGGATCT
AGGTGAAGATCCTTTTTGATAATCTCATGACCAAAATCCCTTAACGTGAGTTTTCGTTCCACTGAGCGTC
AGACCCCGTAGAAAAGATCAAAGGATCTTCTTGAGATCCTTTTTTTCTGCGCGTAATCTGCTGCTTGCAA
ACAAAAAAACCACCGCTACCAGCGGTGGTTTGTTTGCCGGATCAAGAGCTACCAACTCTTTTTCCGAAGG
TAACTGGCTTCAGCAGAGCGCAGATACCAAATACTGTTCTTCTAGTGTAGCCGTAGTTAGGCCACCACTT
CAAGAACTCTGTAGCACCGCCTACATACCTCGCTCTGCTAATCCTGTTACCAGTGGCTGCTGCCAGTGGC
GATAAGTCGTGTCTTACCGGGTTGGACTCAAGACGATAGTTACCGGATAAGGCGCAGCGGTCGGGCTGAA
CGGGGGGTTCGTGCACACAGCCCAGCTTGGAGCGAACGACCTACACCGAACTGAGATACCTACAGCGTGA
GCTATGAGAAAGCGCCACGCTTCCCGAAGGGAGAAAGGCGGACAGGTATCCGGTAAGCGGCAGGGTCGGA
ACAGGAGAGCGCACGAGGGAGCTTCCAGGGGGAAACGCCTGGTATCTTTATAGTCCTGTCGGGTTTCGCC
ACCTCTGACTTGAGCGTCGATTTTTGTGATGCTCGTCAGGGGGGCGGAGCCTATGGAAAAACGCCAGCAA
CGCGGCCTTTTTACGGTTCCTGGCCTTTTGCTGGCCTTTTGCTCACATGTTCTTTCCTGCGTTATCCCCT
GATTCTGTGGATAACCGTATTACCGCCTTTGAGTGAGCTGATACCGCTCGCCGCAGCCGAACGACCGAGC
GCAGCGAGTCAGTGAGCGAGGAAGCGGAAGAGCGCGAGAAGACCTGTTTTAGAGCTAGGCCAACATGAGG
ATCACCCATGTCTGCAGGGCCTAGCAAGTTAAAATAAGGCTAGTCCGTTATCAACTTGGCCAACATGAGG
ATCACCCATGTCTGCAGGGCCAAGTGGCACCGAGTCGGTGCTTTTTTTGTTTTAGAGCTAGAAATAGCAA
GTTAAAATAAGGCTAGTCCGTTTTTAGCGCGTGCGCCAATTCTGCAGACAAATGGCTCTAGAGGTACCCG
TTACATAACTTACGGTAAATGGCCCGCCTGGCTGACCGCCCAACGACCCCCGCCCATTGACGTCAATAGT
AACGCCAATAGGGACTTTCCATTGACGTCAATGGGTGGAGTATTTACGGTAAACTGCCCACTTGGCAGTA
CATCAAGTGTATCATATGCCAAGTACGCCCCCTATTGACGTCAATGACGGTAAATGGCCCGCCTGGCATT
GTGCCCAGTACATGACCTTATGGGACTTTCCTACTTGGCAGTACATCTACGTATTAGTCATCGCTATTAC
CATGGTCGAGGTGAGCCCCACGTTCTGCTTCACTCTCCCCATCTCCCCCCCCTCCCCACCCCCAATTTTG
TATTTATTTATTTTTTAATTATTTTGTGCAGCGATGGGGGCGGGGGGGGGGGGGGGGCGCGCGCCAGGCG
GGGCGGGGCGGGGCGAGGGGCGGGGCGGGGCGAGGCGGAGAGGTGCGGCGGCAGCCAATCAGAGCGGCGC
GCTCCGAAAGTTTCCTTTTATGGCGAGGCGGCGGCGGCGGCGGCCCTATAAAAAGCGAAGCGCGCGGCGG
GCGGGAGTCGCTGCGACGCTGCCTTCGCCCCGTGCCCCGCTCCGCCGCCGCCTCGCGCCGCCCGCCCCGG
CTCTGACTGACCGCGTTACTCCCACAGGTGAGCGGGCGGGACGGCCCTTCTCCTCCGGGCTGTAATTAGC
TGAGCAAGAGGTAAGGGTTTAAGGGATGGTTGGTTGGTGGGGTATTAATGTTTAATTACCTGGAGCACCT
GCCTGAAATCACTTTTTTTCAGGTTGGACCGGTCCACCATGGCTTCAAACTTTACTCAGTTCGTGCTCGT
GGACAATGGTGGGACAGGGGATGTGACAGTGGCTCCTTCTAATTTCGCTAATGGGGTGGCAGAGTGGATC
AGCTCCAACTCACGGAGCCAGGCCTACAAGGTGACATGCAGCGTCAGGCAGTCTAGTGCCCAGAAGAGAA
AGTATACCATCAAGGTGGAGGTCCCCAAAGTGGCTACCCAGACAGTGGGCGGAGTCGAACTGCCTGTCGC
CGCTTGGAGGTCCTACCTGAACATGGAGCTCACTATCCCAATTTTCGCTACCAATTCTGACTGTGAACTC
ATCGTGAAGGCAATGCAGGGGCTCCTCAAAGACGGTAATCCTATCCCTTCCGCCATCGCCGCTAACTCAG
GTATCTACAGCGCTGGAGGAGGTGGAAGCGGAGGAGGAGGAAGCGGAGGAGGAGGTAGCGGACCTAAGAA
AAAGAGGAAGGTGGCGGCCGCTGGAATGGAAGCCAGCCCAGCATCCGGGCCCAGACACTTGATGGATCCA
CACATATTCACTTCCAACTTTAACAATGGCATTGGAAGGCATAAGACCTACCTGTGCTACGAAGTGGAGC
GCCTGGACAATGGCACCTCGGTCAAGATGGACCAGCACAGGGGCTTTCTACACAACCAGGCTAAGAATCT
TCTCTGTGGCTTTTACGGCCGCCATGCGGAGCTGCGCTTCTTGGACCTGGTTCCTTCTTTGCAGTTGGAC
CCGGCCCAGATCTACAGGGTCACTTGGTTCATCTCCTGGAGCCCCTGCTTCTCCTGGGGCTGTGCCGGGG
AAGTGCGTGCGTTCCTTCAGGAGAACACACACGTGAGACTGCGTATCTTCGCTGCCCGCATCTATGATTA
CGACCCCCTATATAAGGAGGCACTGCAAATGCTGCGGGATGCTGGGGCCCAAGTCTCCATCATGACCTAC
GATGAATTTAAGCACTGCTGGGACACCTTTGTGGACCACCAGGGATGTCCCTTCCAGCCCTGGGATGGAC
TAGATGAGCACAGCCAAGCCCTGAGTGGGAGGCTGCGGGCCATTCTCCAGAATCAGGGAAACTGAGATCC
TAATTCCTAGAGCTCGCTGATCAGCCTCGACTGTGCCTTCTAGTTGCCAGCCATCTGTTGTTTGCCCCTC
CCCCGTGCCTTCCTTGACCCTGGAAGGTGCCACTCCCACTGTCCTTTCCTAATAAAATGAGGAAATTGCA
TCGCATTGTCTGAGTAGGTGTCATTCTATTCTGGGGGGTGGGGTGGGGCAGGACAGCAAGGGGGAGGATT
GGGAAGAGAATAGCAGGCATGCTGGGGAGCGGCCGCAGGAACCCCTAGTGATGGAGTTGGCCACTCCCTC
TCTGCGCGCTCGCTCGCTCACTGAGGCCGGGCGACCAAAGGTCGCCCGACGCCCGGGCTTTGCCCGGGCG
GCCTCAGTGAGCGAGCGAGCGCGCAGCTGCCTGCAGGGGCGCCTGATGCGGTATTTTCTCCTTACGCATC
TGTGCGGTATTTCACACCGCATA
[142 nt withheld, positions 4644-4785]
C
[141 nt withheld, positions 4787-4927]
CCTTTGACGTTGGAGTCCACGTTCTTT
[37 nt withheld, positions 4955-4991]
ACCCTATCTCGGGCTATTCTTTTGATTTATAAGGGATTTTGCCGATTTCGGCCTATTGGTTAAAAAATGA
GCTGATTTAACAAAAATTTAACGCGAATTTTAACAAAATATTAACGTTTACAATTTTATGGTGCACTCTC
AGTACAATCTGCTCTGATGCCGCATAGTTAAGCCAGCCCCGACACCCGCCAACACCCGCTGACGCGCCCT
GACGGGCTTGTCTGCTCCCGGCATCCGCTTACAGACAAGCTGTGACCGTCTCCGGGAGCTGCATGTGTCA
GAGGTTTTCACCGTCATCACCGAAACGCGCGAGACGAAAGGGCCTCGTGATACGCCTATTTTTATAGGTT
AATGTCATGATAATAATGGTTTCTTAGACGTCAGGTGGCACTTTTCGGGGAAATGTGCGCGGAACCCCTA
TTTGTTTATTTTTCTAAATACATTCAAATATGTATCCGCTCATGAGACAATAACCCTGATAAATGCTTCA
ATAATATTGAAAAAGGAAGAGTATGAGTATTCAACATTTCCGTGTCGCCCTTATTCCCTTTTTTGCGGCA
TTTTGCCTTCCTGTTTTTGCTCACCCAGAAACGCTGGTGAAAGTAAAAGATGCTGAAGATCAGTTGGGTG
CACGAGTGGGTTACATCGAACTGGATCTCAACAGCGGTAAGATCCTTGAGAGTTTTCGCCCCGAAGAACG
TTTTCCAATGATGAGCACTTTTAAAGTTCTGCTATGTGGCGCGGTATTATCCCGTATTGACGCCGGGCAA
GAGCAACTCGGTCGCCGCATACACTATTCTCAGAATGACTTGGTTGAGTACTCACCAGTCACAGAAAAGC
ATCTTACGGATGGCATGACAGTAAGAGAATTATGCAGTGCTGCCATAACCATGAGTGATAACACTGCGGC
CAACTTACTTCTGACAACGATCGGAGGACCGAAGGAGCTAACCGCTTTTTTGCACAACATGGGGGATCAT
GTAACTCGCCTTGATCGTTGGGAACCGGAGCTGAATGAAGCCATACCAAACGACGAGCGTGACACCACGA
TGCCTGTAGCAATGGCAACAACGTTGCGCAAACTATTAACTGGCGAACTACTTACTCTAGCTTCCCGGCA
ACAATTAATAGACTGGATGGAGGCGGATAAAGTTGCAGGACCACTTCTGCGCTCGGCCCTTCCGGCTGGC
TGGTTTATTGCTGATAAATCTGGAGCCGGTGAGCGTGGAAGCCGCGGTATCATTGCAGCACTGGGGCCAG
ATGGTAAGCCCTCCCGTATCGTAGTTATCTACACGACGGGGAGTCAGGCAACTATGGATGAACGAAATAG
ACAGATCGCTGAGATAGGTGCCTCACTGATTAAGCATTGGTAACTGTCAGACCAAGTTTACTCATATATA
CTTTAGATTGATTTAAAACTTCATTTTTAATTTAAAAGGATCTAGGTGAAGATCCTTTTTGATAATCTCA
TGACCAAAATCCCTTAACGTGAGTTTTCGTTCCACTGAGCGTCAGACCCCGTAGAAAAGATCAAAGGATC
TTCTTGAGATCCTTTTTTTCTGCGCGTAATCTGCTGCTTGCAAACAAAAAAACCACCGCTACCAGCGGTG
GTTTGTTTGCCGGATCAAGAGCTACCAACTCTTTTTCCGAAGGTAACTGGCTTCAGCAGAGCGCAGATAC
CAAATACTGTCCTTCTAGTGTAGCCGTAGTTAGGCCACCACTTCAAGAACTCTGTAGCACCGCCTACATA
CCTCGCTCTGCTAATCCTGTTACCAGTGGCTGCTGCCAGTGGCGATAAGTCGTGTCTTACCGGGTTGGAC
TCAAGACGATAGTTACCGGATAAGGCGCAGCGGTCGGGCTGAACGGGGGGTTCGTGCACACAGCCCAGCT
TGGAGCGAACGACCTACACCGAACTGAGATACCTACAGCGTGAGCTATGAGAAAGCGCCACGCTTCCCGA
AGGGAGAAAGGCGGACAGGTATCCGGTAAGCGGCAGGGTCGGAACAGGAGAGCGCACGAGGGAGCTTCCA
GGGGGAAACGCCTGGTATCTTTATAGTCCTGTCGGGTTTCGCCACCTCTGACTTGAGCGTCGATTTTTGT
GATGCTCGTCAGGGGGGCGGAGCCTATGGAAAAACGCCAGCAACGCGGCCTTTTTACGGTTCCTGGCCTT
TTGCTGGCCTTTTGCTCACATGT
Features (pLannotate 1.2.2; 24 found; start..end, strand, type, name):
      1..241     +  promoter       U6 promoter: RNA polymerase III promoter for human U6 snRNA
    341..445     +  promoter       AmpR promoter: bla
    446..953     +  CDS            AmpR (fragment): β-lactamase; bla; confers resistance to ampicillin, carbenicillin, and related antibiotics
    959..1119    +  CDS            bla(M) (fragment): β-lactamase lacking the signal sequence; bla(M); allows cytosolic expression of β-lactamase
   1291..1879    +  rep_origin     ori: high-copy-number ColE1/pMB1/pBR322/pUC origin of replication
   2093..2111    +  misc_RNA       MS2 stem loop: stem loop that binds the bacteriophage MS2 coat protein
   2122..2158    +  misc_RNA       gRNA scaffold (fragment): guide RNA scaffold for the Streptococcus pyogenes CRISPR/Cas9 system
   2163..2181    +  misc_RNA       MS2 stem loop: stem loop that binds the bacteriophage MS2 coat protein
   2192..2211    +  misc_RNA       gRNA scaffold (fragment): guide RNA scaffold for the Streptococcus pyogenes CRISPR/Cas9 system
   2219..2262    +  misc_RNA       gRNA scaffold (fragment): guide RNA scaffold for the Streptococcus pyogenes CRISPR/Cas9 system
   2309..2594    +  enhancer       CMV enhancer: human cytomegalovirus immediate early enhancer; contains an 18-bp deletion relative to the standard CMV enhancer
   2596..2873    +  promoter       chicken β-actin promoter: No description available
   2874..3102    +  intron         hybrid intron: hybrid between chicken β-actin (CBA) and minute virus of mice (MMV) introns (Gray et al., 2011)
   3119..3508    +  CDS            CAPSD_BPMS2: Experimental evidence at protein level: Swiss-Prot protein existence level 1. Acts as a translational repressor of viral replicase synthesis late in infection. This latter function is the result of capsid protein interaction with an RNA hairpin which contains the replicase ribosome-binding site. From Escherichia phage MS2 (Bacteriophage MS2).
   3596..4195    +  CDS            APOBEC3A: human cytidine deaminase (C to U editing enzyme) that efficiently edits methylated cytosines (Wang et al., 2018); human APOBEC3A; also known as hA3A; A3A
   4231..4342    +  polyA_signal   bGH poly(A) signal: bovine growth hormone polyadenylation signal
   4447..4587    +  repeat_region  AAV2 ITR: inverted terminal repeat of adeno-associated virus serotype 2 inverted
   4592..4643    -  misc_feature   bom (fragment): basis of mobility region from pBR322
   4662..5042    +  rep_origin     M13 ori (sequence partly withheld): M13 bacteriophage origin of replication; arrow indicates direction of (+) strand synthesis
   5118..5167    -  misc_feature   bom (fragment): basis of mobility region from pBR322
   5269..5304    -  CDS            rop (fragment): Rop protein, which maintains plasmids at low copy number; rop
   5399..5503    +  promoter       AmpR promoter: bla
   5504..6364    +  CDS            AmpR: β-lactamase; bla; confers resistance to ampicillin, carbenicillin, and related antibiotics
   6535..7123    +  rep_origin     ori: high-copy-number ColE1/pMB1/pBR322/pUC origin of replication
