>Addgene plasmid #112130 | pLL4 sgRNA(MS2)-MS2-hA3a | addgene full sequence | sequence record 222672 | Addgene NGS Result
GAGGGCCTATTTCCCATGATTCCTTCATATTTGCATATACGATACAAGGCTGTTAGAGAGATAATTGGAA
TTAATTTGACTGTAAACACAAAGATATTAGTACAAAATACGTGACGTAGAAAGTAATAATTTCTTGGGTA
GTTTGCAGTTTTAAAATTATGTTTTAAAATGGACTATCATATGCTTACCGTAACTTGAAAGTATTTCGAT
TTCTTGGCTTTATATATCTTGTGGAAAGGACGAAACACCGGGTCTTCTCGTGATACGCCTATTTTTATAG
GTTAATGTCATGATAATAATGGTTTCTTAGACGTCAGGTGGCACTTTTCGGGGAAATGTGCGCGGAACCC
CTATTTGTTTATTTTTCTAAATACATTCAAATATGTATCCGCTCATGAGACAATAACCCTGATAAATGCT
TCAATAATATTGAAAAAGGAAGAGTATGAGTATTCAACATTTCCGTGTCGCCCTTATTCCCTTTTTTGCG
GCATTTTGCCTTCCTGTTTTTGCTCACCCAGAAACGCTGGTGAAAGTAAAAGATGCTGAAGATCAGTTGG
GTGCACGAGTGGGTTACATCGAACTGGATCTCAACAGCGGTAAGATCCTTGAGAGTTTTCGCCCCGAAGA
ACGTTTTCCAATGATGAGCACTTTTAAAGTTCTGCTATGTGGCGCGGTATTATCCCGTATTGACGCCGGG
CAAGAGCAACTCGGTCGCCGCATACACTATTCTCAGAATGACTTGGTTGAGTACTCACCAGTCACAGAAA
AGCATCTTACGGATGGCATGACAGTAAGAGAATTATGCAGTGCTGCCATAACCATGAGTGATAACACTGC
GGCCAACTTACTTCTGACAACGATCGGAGGACCGAAGGAGCTAACCGCTTTTTTGCACAACATGGGGGAT
CATGTAACTCGCCTTGATCGTTGGGAACCGGAGCTGAATGAAGCAATCTGGAGCCGGTGAGCGTGGGTCT
CGCGGTATCATTGCAGCACTGGGGCCAGATGGTAAGCCCTCCCGTATCGTAGTTATCTACACGACGGGGA
GTCAGGCAACTATGGATGAACGAAATAGACAGATCGCTGAGATAGGTGCCTCACTGATTAAGCATTGGTA
ACTGTCAGACCAAGTTTACTCATATATACTTTAGATTGATTTAAAACTTCATTTTTAATTTAAAAGGATC
TAGGTGAAGATCCTTTTTGATAATCTCATGACCAAAATCCCTTAACGTGAGTTTTCGTTCCACTGAGCGT
CAGACCCCGTAGAAAAGATCAAAGGATCTTCTTGAGATCCTTTTTTTCTGCGCGTAATCTGCTGCTTGCA
AACAAAAAAACCACCGCTACCAGCGGTGGTTTGTTTGCCGGATCAAGAGCTACCAACTCTTTTTCCGAAG
GTAACTGGCTTCAGCAGAGCGCAGATACCAAATACTGTTCTTCTAGTGTAGCCGTAGTTAGGCCACCACT
TCAAGAACTCTGTAGCACCGCCTACATACCTCGCTCTGCTAATCCTGTTACCAGTGGCTGCTGCCAGTGG
CGATAAGTCGTGTCTTACCGGGTTGGACTCAAGACGATAGTTACCGGATAAGGCGCAGCGGTCGGGCTGA
ACGGGGGGTTCGTGCACACAGCCCAGCTTGGAGCGAACGACCTACACCGAACTGAGATACCTACAGCGTG
AGCTATGAGAAAGCGCCACGCTTCCCGAAGGGAGAAAGGCGGACAGGTATCCGGTAAGCGGCAGGGTCGG
AACAGGAGAGCGCACGAGGGAGCTTCCAGGGGGAAACGCCTGGTATCTTTATAGTCCTGTCGGGTTTCGC
CACCTCTGACTTGAGCGTCGATTTTTGTGATGCTCGTCAGGGGGGCGGAGCCTATGGAAAAACGCCAGCA
ACGCGGCCTTTTTACGGTTCCTGGCCTTTTGCTGGCCTTTTGCTCACATGTTCTTTCCTGCGTTATCCCC
TGATTCTGTGGATAACCGTATTACCGCCTTTGAGTGAGCTGATACCGCTCGCCGCAGCCGAACGACCGAG
CGCAGCGAGTCAGTGAGCGAGGAAGCGGAAGAGCGCGAAGACCTGTTTTAGAGCTAGGCCAACATGAGGA
TCACCCATGTCTGCAGGGCCTAGCAAGTTAAAATAAGGCTAGTCCGTTATCAACTTGGCCAACATGAGGA
TCACCCATGTCTGCAGGGCCAAGTGGCACCGAGTCGGTGCTTTTTTTGTTTTAGAGCTAGAAATAGCAAG
TTAAAATAAGGCTAGTCCGTTTTTAGCGCGTGCGCCAATTCTGCAGACAAATGGCTCTAGAGGTACCCGT
TACATAACTTACGGTAAATGGCCCGCCTGGCTGACCGCCCAACGACCCCCGCCCATTGACGTCAATAGTA
ACGCCAATAGGGACTTTCCATTGACGTCAATGGGTGGAGTATTTACGGTAAACTGCCCACTTGGCAGTAC
ATCAAGTGTATCATATGCCAAGTACGCCCCCTATTGACGTCAATGACGGTAAATGGCCCGCCTGGCATTG
TGCCCAGTACATGACCTTATGGGACTTTCCTACTTGGCAGTACATCTACGTATTAGTCATCGCTATTACC
ATGGTCGAGGTGAGCCCCACGTTCTGCTTCACTCTCCCCATCTCCCCCCCCTCCCCACCCCCAATTTTGT
ATTTATTTATTTTTTAATTATTTTGTGCAGCGATGGGGGCGGGGGGGGGGGGGGGGCGCGCGCCAGGCGG
GGCGGGGCGGGGCGAGGGGCGGGGCGGGGCGAGGCGGAGAGGTGCGGCGGCAGCCAATCAGAGCGGCGCG
CTCCGAAAGTTTCCTTTTATGGCGAGGCGGCGGCGGCGGCGGCCCTATAAAAAGCGAAGCGCGCGGCGGG
CGGGAGTCGCTGCGCGCTGCCTTCGCCCCGTGCCCCGCTCCGCCGCCGCCTCGCGCCGCCCGCCCCGGCT
CTGACTGACCGCGTTACTCCCACAGGTGAGCGGGCGGGACGGCCCTTCTCCTCCGGGCTGTAATTAGCTG
AGCAAGAGGTAAGGGTTTAAGGGATGGTTGGTTGGTGGGGTATTAATGTTTAATTACCTGGAGCACCTGC
CTGAAATCACTTTTTTTCAGGTTGGACCGGTCCACCATGGCTTCAAACTTTACTCAGTTCGTGCTCGTGG
ACAATGGTGGGACAGGGGATGTGACAGTGGCTCCTTCTAATTTCGCTAATGGGGTGGCAGAGTGGATCAG
CTCCAACTCACGGAGCCAGGCCTACAAGGTGACATGCAGCGTCAGGCAGTCTAGTGCCCAGAAGAGAAAG
TATACCATCAAGGTGGAGGTCCCCAAAGTGGCTACCCAGACAGTGGGCGGAGTCGAACTGCCTGTCGCCG
CTTGGAGGTCCTACCTGAACATGGAGCTCACTATCCCAATTTTCGCTACCAATTCTGACTGTGAACTCAT
CGTGAAGGCAATGCAGGGGCTCCTCAAAGACGGTAATCCTATCCCTTCCGCCATCGCCGCTAACTCAGGT
ATCTACAGCGCTGGAGGAGGTGGAAGCGGAGGAGGAGGAAGCGGAGGAGGAGGTAGCGGACCTAAGAAAA
AGAGGAAGGTGGCGGCCGCTGGAATGGAAGCCAGCCCAGCATCCGGGCCCAGACACTTGATGGATCCACA
CATATTCACTTCCAACTTTAACAATGGCATTGGAAGGCATAAGACCTACCTGTGCTACGAAGTGGAGCGC
CTGGACAATGGCACCTCGGTCAAGATGGACCAGCACAGGGGCTTTCTACACAACCAGGCTAAGAATCTTC
TCTGTGGCTTTTACGGCCGCCATGCGGAGCTGCGCTTCTTGGACCTGGTTCCTTCTTTGCAGTTGGACCC
GGCCCAGATCTACAGGGTCACTTGGTTCATCTCCTGGAGCCCCTGCTTCTCCTGGGGCTGTGCCGGGGAA
GTGCGTGCGTTCCTTCAGGAGAACACACACGTGAGACTGCGTATCTTCGCTGCCCGCATCTATGATTACG
ACCCCCTATATAAGGAGGCACTGCAAATGCTGCGGGATGCTGGGGCCCAAGTCTCCATCATGACCTACGA
TGAATTTAAGCACTGCTGGGACACCTTTGTGGACCACCAGGGATGTCCCTTCCAGCCCTGGGATGGACTA
GATGAGCACAGCCAAGCCCTGAGTGGGAGGCTGCGGGCCATTCTCCAGAATCAGGGAAACTGAGATCCTA
ATTCCTAGAGCTCGCTGATCAGCCTCGACTGTGCCTTCTAGTTGCCAGCCATCTGTTGTTTGCCCCTCCC
CCGTGCCTTCCTTGACCCTGGAAGGTGCCACTCCCACTGTCCTTTCCTAATAAAATGAGGAAATTGCATC
GCATTGTCTGAGTAGGTGTCATTCTATTCTGGGGGGTGGGGTGGGGCAGGACAGCAAGGGGGAGGATTGG
GAAGAGAATAGCAGGCATGCTGGGGAGCGGCCGCAGGAACCCCTAGTGATGGAGTTGGCCACTCCCTCTC
TGCGCGCTCGCTCGCTCACTGAGGCCGGGCGACCAAAGGTCGCCCGACGCCCGGGCTTTGCCCGGGCGGC
CTCAGTGAGCGAGCGAGCGCGCAGCTGCCTGCAGGGGCGCCTGATGCGGTATTTTCTCCTTACGCATCTG
TGCGGTATTTCACACCGCATA
[95 nt withheld, positions 4642-4736]
T
[46 nt withheld, positions 4738-4783]
C
[141 nt withheld, positions 4785-4925]
CCTTTGACGTTGGAGTCCACGTTCTTT
[37 nt withheld, positions 4953-4989]
ACTCTATCTCGGGCTATTCTTTTGATTTATAAGGGATTTTGCCGATTTCGGTCTATTGGTTAAAAAATGA
GCTGATTTAACAAAAATTTAACGCGAATTTTAACAAAATATTAACGTTTACAATTTTATGGTGCACTCTC
AGTACAATCTGCTCTGATGCCGCATAGTTAAGCCAGCCCCGACACCCGCCAACACCCGCTGACGCGCCCT
GACGGGCTTGTCTGCTCCCGGCATCCGCTTACAGACAAGCTGTGACCGTCTCCGGGAGCTGCATGTGTCA
GAGGTTTTCACCGTCATCACCGAAACGCGCGAGACGAAAGGGCCTCGTGATACGCCTATTTTTATAGGTT
AATGTCATGATAATAATGGTTTCTTAGACGTCAGGTGGCACTTTTCGGGGAAATGTGCGCGGAACCCCTA
TTTGTTTATTTTTCTAAATACATTCAAATATGTATCCGCTCATGAGACAATAACCCTGATAAATGCTTCA
ATAATATTGAAAAAGGAAGAGTATGAGTATTCAACATTTCCGTGTCGCCCTTATTCCCTTTTTTGCGGCA
TTTTGCCTTCCTGTTTTTGCTCACCCAGAAACGCTGGTGAAAGTAAAAGATGCTGAAGATCAGTTGGGTG
CACGAGTGGGTTACATCGAACTGGATCTCAACAGCGGTAAGATCCTTGAGAGTTTTCGCCCCGAAGAACG
TTTTCCAATGATGAGCACTTTTAAAGTTCTGCTATGTGGCGCGGTATTATCCCGTATTGACGCCGGGCAA
GAGCAACTCGGTCGCCGCATACACTATTCTCAGAATGACTTGGTTGAGTACTCACCAGTCACAGAAAAGC
ATCTTACGGATGGCATGACAGTAAGAGAATTATGCAGTGCTGCCATAACCATGAGTGATAACACTGCGGC
CAACTTACTTCTGACAACGATCGGAGGACCGAAGGAGCTAACCGCTTTTTTGCACAACATGGGGGATCAT
GTAACTCGCCTTGATCGTTGGGAACCGGAGCTGAATGAAGCCATACCAAACGACGAGCGTGACACCACGA
TGCCTGTAGCAATGGCAACAACGTTGCGCAAACTATTAACTGGCGAACTACTTACTCTAGCTTCCCGGCA
ACAATTAATAGACTGGATGGAGGCGGATAAAGTTGCAGGACCACTTCTGCGCTCGGCCCTTCCGGCTGGC
TGGTTTATTGCTGATAAATCTGGAGCCGGTGAGCGTGGGTCTCGCGGTATCATTGCAGCACTGGGGCCAG
ATGGTAAGCCCTCCCGTATCGTAGTTATCTACACGACGGGGAGTCAGGCAACTATGGATGAACGAAATAG
ACAGATCGCTGAGATAGGTGCCTCACTGATTAAGCATTGGTAACTGTCAGACCAAGTTTACTCATATATA
CTTTAGATTGATTTAAAACTTCATTTTTAATTTAAAAGGATCTAGGTGAAGATCCTTTTTGATAATCTCA
TGACCAAAATCCCTTAACGTGAGTTTTCGTTCCACTGAGCGTCAGACCCCGTAGAAAAGATCAAAGGATC
TTCTTGAGATCCTTTTTTTCTGCGCGTAATCTGCTGCTTGCAAACAAAAAAACCACCGCTACCAGCGGTG
GTTTGTTTGCCGGATCAAGAGCTACCAACTCTTTTTCCGAAGGTAACTGGCTTCAGCAGAGCGCAGATAC
CAAATACTGTTCTTCTAGTGTAGCCGTAGTTAGGCCACCACTTCAAGAACTCTGTAGCACCGCCTACATA
CCTCGCTCTGCTAATCCTGTTACCAGTGGCTGCTGCCAGTGGCGATAAGTCGTGTCTTACCGGGTTGGAC
TCAAGACGATAGTTACCGGATAAGGCGCAGCGGTCGGGCTGAACGGGGGGTTCGTGCACACAGCCCAGCT
TGGAGCGAACGACCTACACCGAACTGAGATACCTACAGCGTGAGCTATGAGAAAGCGCCACGCTTCCCGA
AGGGAGAAAGGCGGACAGGTATCCGGTAAGCGGCAGGGTCGGAACAGGAGAGCGCACGAGGGAGCTTCCA
GGGGGAAACGCCTGGTATCCTTATAGTCCTGTCGGGTTTCGCCACCTCTGACTTGAGCGTCGATTTTTGT
GATGCTCGTCAGGGGGGCGGAGCCTATGGAAAAACGCCAGCAACGCGGCCTTTTTACGGTTCCTGGCCTT
TTGCTGGCCTTTTGCTCACATGT
Features (pLannotate 1.2.2; 24 found; start..end, strand, type, name):
      1..241     +  promoter       U6 promoter: RNA polymerase III promoter for human U6 snRNA
    341..445     +  promoter       AmpR promoter: bla
    446..954     +  CDS            AmpR (fragment): β-lactamase; bla; confers resistance to ampicillin, carbenicillin, and related antibiotics
    955..1120    +  CDS            bla(M) (fragment): β-lactamase lacking the signal sequence; bla(M); allows cytosolic expression of β-lactamase
   1292..1880    +  rep_origin     ori: high-copy-number ColE1/pMB1/pBR322/pUC origin of replication
   2092..2110    +  misc_RNA       MS2 stem loop: stem loop that binds the bacteriophage MS2 coat protein
   2121..2157    +  misc_RNA       gRNA scaffold (fragment): guide RNA scaffold for the Streptococcus pyogenes CRISPR/Cas9 system
   2162..2180    +  misc_RNA       MS2 stem loop: stem loop that binds the bacteriophage MS2 coat protein
   2191..2210    +  misc_RNA       gRNA scaffold (fragment): guide RNA scaffold for the Streptococcus pyogenes CRISPR/Cas9 system
   2218..2261    +  misc_RNA       gRNA scaffold (fragment): guide RNA scaffold for the Streptococcus pyogenes CRISPR/Cas9 system
   2308..2593    +  enhancer       CMV enhancer: human cytomegalovirus immediate early enhancer; contains an 18-bp deletion relative to the standard CMV enhancer
   2595..2872    +  promoter       chicken β-actin promoter: No description available
   2873..3100    +  intron         hybrid intron: hybrid between chicken β-actin (CBA) and minute virus of mice (MMV) introns (Gray et al., 2011)
   3117..3506    +  CDS            CAPSD_BPMS2: Experimental evidence at protein level: Swiss-Prot protein existence level 1. Acts as a translational repressor of viral replicase synthesis late in infection. This latter function is the result of capsid protein interaction with an RNA hairpin which contains the replicase ribosome-binding site. From Escherichia phage MS2 (Bacteriophage MS2).
   3594..4193    +  CDS            APOBEC3A: human cytidine deaminase (C to U editing enzyme) that efficiently edits methylated cytosines (Wang et al., 2018); human APOBEC3A; also known as hA3A; A3A
   4229..4340    +  polyA_signal   bGH poly(A) signal: bovine growth hormone polyadenylation signal
   4445..4585    +  repeat_region  AAV2 ITR: inverted terminal repeat of adeno-associated virus serotype 2 inverted
   4590..4641    -  misc_feature   bom (fragment): basis of mobility region from pBR322
   4660..5115    +  rep_origin     f1 ori (sequence partly withheld): f1 bacteriophage origin of replication; arrow indicates direction of (+) strand synthesis
   5116..5165    -  misc_feature   bom (fragment): basis of mobility region from pBR322
   5267..5302    -  CDS            rop (fragment): Rop protein, which maintains plasmids at low copy number; rop
   5397..5501    +  promoter       AmpR promoter: bla
   5502..6362    +  CDS            AmpR: β-lactamase; bla; confers resistance to ampicillin, carbenicillin, and related antibiotics
   6533..7121    +  rep_origin     ori: high-copy-number ColE1/pMB1/pBR322/pUC origin of replication
