[The description below was written by a language model from this plasmid's Addgene catalogue record, the feature table of its GenBank file and pLannotate feature annotations shown in this document.]
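Description:
pLL4 sgRNA(MS2)-MS2-hA3a is a pX330-derived mammalian expression and CRISPR plasmid of about 7.2 kb. It combines an empty guide RNA cloning cassette with an expression unit for a human APOBEC3A cytidine deaminase that is recruited through MS2. It is propagated in E. coli as a high-copy plasmid under ampicillin selection, using a complete AmpR gene and a ColE1/pUC-type origin. The backbone also carries an f1/M13 phage origin, a single annotated AAV2 ITR and short bom and rop remnants.

A human U6 (RNA polymerase III) promoter sits upstream of a Streptococcus pyogenes sgRNA scaffold that contains two MS2 stem loops, which are hairpins bound by the bacteriophage MS2 coat protein. Both full-sequence annotations place roughly 1.8 kb between the U6 promoter and the scaffold. This stretch contains a second AmpR promoter, fragmented β-lactamase sequence and a second ColE1 origin. It appears to be a stuffer occupying the guide insertion site, consistent with the "empty" designation, although the record does not say so or describe the cloning sites. Downstream, the CBh promoter (CMV enhancer, chicken β-actin promoter and hybrid intron) drives the MS2 coat protein coding sequence, followed by the 600 bp APOBEC3A coding sequence and a bGH polyadenylation signal. The name implies an MS2-A3A fusion. The linker between the two coding sequences is not annotated.

No Cas9 coding sequence is annotated, so a Cas9 or dCas9 partner would presumably be supplied separately. The MS2-tagged guide would then bring the deaminase to the target site for C-to-U editing. The associated publication concerns diversifying base editors for ex vivo antibody affinity maturation. The depositor and sequencing-derived records agree closely, and the GenBank record covers only the first 2.2 kb.
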