Addgene plasmid #112130: pLL4 sgRNA(MS2)-MS2-hA3a
Purpose: empty sgRNA cloning vector with MS2-humanA3a
Depositing lab: Fei-Long Meng. Depositing organization: Institute of Biochemistry and Cell Biology, SIBS, CAS. Publication: Intrinsic Nucleotide Preference of Diversifying Base Editors Guides Antibody Ex Vivo Affinity Maturation. Liu LD, Huang M, Dai P, Liu T, Fan S, Cheng X, Zhao Y, Yeap LS, Meng FL. Cell Rep. 2018 Oct 23;25(4):884-892.e3. doi: 10.1016/j.celrep.2018.09.090. PubMed 30355495.
Backbone
  Vector backbone: pX330
  Backbone manufacturer: Zhang lab (Addgene plasmid #42230)
  Backbone size w/o insert (bp): 7184
  Vector type: Mammalian Expression, CRISPR
Growth in bacteria
  Bacterial resistance: Ampicillin, 100 μg/mL
  Growth temperature: 37°C
  Growth strain: DH5alpha
  Copy number: High Copy
Gene/Insert
  Gene/Insert name: human Apobec3a
  Species: H. sapiens (human)
  Insert size (bp): 600
  Entrez Gene: APOBEC3A (a.k.a. A3A, ARP3, PHRBN, bK150C2.1)
  Promoter: hU6,CBh
  Cloning method: Gibson Cloning
  Sequencing primers: 5′ CATCGCCGCTAACTCAGGTAT; 3′ GGGAGGGGCAAACAACAGAT
Terms and licenses: Academic/Nonprofit Terms; Industry Terms: Not Available to Industry
How to cite: pLL4 sgRNA(MS2)-MS2-hA3a was a gift from Fei-Long Meng (Addgene plasmid # 112130 ; http://n2t.net/addgene:112130 ; RRID:Addgene_112130)
