LOCUS       Exported 2218 bp ds-DNA linear SYN 21-MAY-2021
DEFINITION  empty sgRNA cloning vector with MS2-humanA3a.
ACCESSION   .
VERSION     .
KEYWORDS    pLL4 sgRNA(MS2)-MS2-hA3a
SOURCE      synthetic DNA construct
  ORGANISM  synthetic DNA construct
REFERENCE   1 (bases 1 to 2218)
  AUTHORS   Liu LD, Huang M, Dai P, Liu T, Fan S, Cheng X, Zhao Y, Yeap LS, Meng
            FL
  TITLE     Intrinsic Nucleotide Preference of Diversifying Base Editors Guides
            Antibody Ex Vivo Affinity Maturation.
  JOURNAL   Cell Rep. 2018 Oct 23;25(4):884-892.e3. doi:
            10.1016/j.celrep.2018.09.090.
  PUBMED    30355495
REFERENCE   2 (bases 1 to 2218)
  AUTHORS   .
  TITLE     Direct Submission
  JOURNAL   Exported May 21, 2021 from SnapGene Server 1.1.58
            http://www.snapgene.com
FEATURES             Location/Qualifiers
     source          1..2218
                     /organism="synthetic DNA construct"
                     /mol_type="other DNA"
     promoter        1..241
                     /label=U6 promoter
                     /note="RNA polymerase III promoter for human U6 snRNA"
     primer_bind     1..21
                     /label=hU6-F
                     /note="Human U6 promoter, forward primer"
     primer_bind     172..191
                     /label=LKO.1 5'
                     /note="Human U6 promoter, forward primer"
     promoter        341..445
                     /gene="bla"
                     /label=AmpR promoter
     primer_bind     complement(664..683)
                     /label=Amp-R
                     /note="Ampicillin resistance gene, reverse primer"
     rep_origin      1291..1879
                     /direction=RIGHT
                     /label=ori
                     /note="high-copy-number ColE1/pMB1/pBR322/pUC origin of
                     replication"
     primer_bind     1780..1799
                     /label=pBR322ori-F
                     /note="pBR322 origin, forward primer"
     primer_bind     2033..2050
                     /label=L4440
                     /note="L4440 vector, forward primer"
     misc_RNA        2093..2111
                     /label=MS2 stem loop
                     /note="stem loop that binds the bacteriophage MS2 coat
                     protein"
     misc_RNA        2163..2181
                     /label=MS2 stem loop
                     /note="stem loop that binds the bacteriophage MS2 coat
                     protein"
ORIGIN
        1 gagggcctat ttcccatgat tccttcatat ttgcatatac gatacaaggc tgttagagag
       61 ataattggaa ttaatttgac tgtaaacaca aagatattag tacaaaatac gtgacgtaga
      121 aagtaataat ttcttgggta gtttgcagtt ttaaaattat gttttaaaat ggactatcat
      181 atgcttaccg taacttgaaa gtatttcgat ttcttggctt tatatatctt gtggaaagga
      241 cgaaacaccg ggtcttctcg tgatacgcct atttttatag gttaatgtca tgataataat
      301 ggtttcttag acgtcaggtg gcacttttcg gggaaatgtg cgcggaaccc ctatttgttt
      361 atttttctaa atacattcaa atatgtatcc gctcatgaga caataaccct gataaatgct
      421 tcaataatat tgaaaaagga agagtatgag tattcaacat ttccgtgtcg cccttattcc
      481 cttttttgcg gcattttgcc ttcctgtttt tgctcaccca gaaacgctgg tgaaagtaaa
      541 agatgctgaa gatcagttgg gtgcacgagt gggttacatc gaactggatc tcaacagcgg
      601 taagatcctt gagagttttc gccccgaaga acgttttcca atgatgagca cttttaaagt
      661 tctgctatgt ggcgcggtat tatcccgtat tgacgccggg caagagcaac tcggtcgccg
      721 catacactat tctcagaatg acttggttga gtactcacca gtcacagaaa agcatcttac
      781 ggatggcatg acagtaagag aattatgcag tgctgccata accatgagtg ataacactgc
      841 ggccaactta cttctgacaa cgatcggagg accgaaggag ctaaccgctt ttttgcccaa
      901 catgggggat catgtaactc gccttgatcg ttgggaaccg gagctgaatg aagtaatttg
      961 gagccggtga gcgtggtctc gcggtatcat tgcagcactg gggccagatg gtaagccctc
     1021 ccgtatcgta gttatctaca cgacggggag tcaggcaact atggatgaac gaaatagaca
     1081 gatcgctgag ataggtgcct cactgattaa gcattggtaa ctgtcagacc aagtttactc
     1141 atatatactt tagattgatt taaaacttca tttttaattt aaaaggatct aggtgaagat
     1201 cctttttgat aatctcatga ccaaaatccc ttaacgtgag ttttcgttcc actgagcgtc
     1261 agaccccgta gaaaagatca aaggatcttc ttgagatcct ttttttctgc gcgtaatctg
     1321 ctgcttgcaa acaaaaaaac caccgctacc agcggtggtt tgtttgccgg atcaagagct
     1381 accaactctt tttccgaagg taactggctt cagcagagcg cagataccaa atactgttct
     1441 tctagtgtag ccgtagttag gccaccactt caagaactct gtagcaccgc ctacatacct
     1501 cgctctgcta atcctgttac cagtggctgc tgccagtggc gataagtcgt gtcttaccgg
     1561 gttggactca agacgatagt taccggataa ggcgcagcgg tcgggctgaa cggggggttc
     1621 gtgcacacag cccagcttgg agcgaacgac ctacaccgaa ctgagatacc tacagcgtga
     1681 gctatgagaa agcgccacgc ttcccgaagg gagaaaggcg gacaggtatc cggtaagcgg
     1741 cagggtcgga acaggagagc gcacgaggga gcttccaggg ggaaacgcct ggtatcttta
     1801 tagtcctgtc gggtttcgcc acctctgact tgagcgtcga tttttgtgat gctcgtcagg
     1861 ggggcggagc ctatggaaaa acgccagcaa cgcggccttt ttacggttcc tggccttttg
     1921 ctggcctttt gctcacatgt tctttcctgc gttatcccct gattctgtgg ataaccgtat
     1981 taccgccttt gagtgagctg ataccgctcg ccgcagccga acgaccgagc gcagcgagtc
     2041 agtgagcgag gaagcggaag agcgcgagaa gacctgtttt agagctaggc caacatgagg
     2101 atcacccatg tctgcagggc ctagcaagtt aaaataaggc tagtccgtta tcaacttggc
     2161 caacatgagg atcacccatg tctgcagggc caagtggcac cgagtcggtg cttttttt
//
