>Addgene plasmid #112130 | pLL4 sgRNA(MS2)-MS2-hA3a | depositor partial sequence | sequence record 211095 | humanApobec3a
ATGGAAGCCAGCCCAGCATCCGGGCCCAGACACTTGATGGATCCACACATATTCACTTCCAACTTTAACA
ATGGCATTGGAAGGCATAAGACCTACCTGTGCTACGAAGTGGAGCGCCTGGACAATGGCACCTCGGTCAA
GATGGACCAGCACAGGGGCTTTCTACACAACCAGGCTAAGAATCTTCTCTGTGGCTTTTACGGCCGCCAT
GCGGAGCTGCGCTTCTTGGACCTGGTTCCTTCTTTGCAGTTGGACCCGGCCCAGATCTACAGGGTCACTT
GGTTCATCTCCTGGAGCCCCTGCTTCTCCTGGGGCTGTGCCGGGGAAGTGCGTGCGTTCCTTCAGGAGAA
CACACACGTGAGACTGCGTATCTTCGCTGCCCGCATCTATGATTACGACCCCCTATATAAGGAGGCACTG
CAAATGCTGCGGGATGCTGGGGCCCAAGTCTCCATCATGACCTACGATGAATTTAAGCACTGCTGGGACA
CCTTTGTGGACCACCAGGGATGTCCCTTCCAGCCCTGGGATGGACTAGATGAGCACAGCCAAGCCCTGAG
TGGGAGGCTGCGGGCCATTCTCCAGAATCAGGGAAACTGA
